>Addgene plasmid #48995 | pDONR221-Phelo | depositor full sequence | sequence record 71844 | pDONR221-Phelo sequence 2929 bps
TTGTACAAAGTTGGCATTATAAGAAAGCATTGCTTATCAATTTGTTGCAACGAACAGGTCACTATCAGTC
AAAATAAAATCATTATTTGCCATCCAGCTGATATCCCCTATAGTGAGTCGTATTACATGGTCATAGCTGT
TTCCTGGCAGCTCTGGCCCGTGTCTCAAAATCTCTGATGTTACATTGCACAAGATAAAATAATATCATCA
TGAACAATAAAACTGTCTGCTTACATAAACAGTAATACAAGGGGTGTTATGAGCCATATTCAACGGGAAA
CGTCGAGGCCGCGATTAAATTCCAACATGGATGCTGATTTATATGGGTATAAATGGGCTCGCGATAATGT
CGGGCAATCAGGTGCGACAATCTATCGCTTGTATGGGAAGCCCGATGCGCCAGAGTTGTTTCTGAAACAT
GGCAAAGGTAGCGTTGCCAATGATGTTACAGATGAGATGGTCAGACTAAACTGGCTGACGGAATTTATGC
CTCTTCCGACCATCAAGCATTTTATCCGTACTCCTGATGATGCATGGTTACTCACCACTGCGATCCCCGG
AAAAACAGCATTCCAGGTATTAGAAGAATATCCTGATTCAGGTGAAAATATTGTTGATGCGCTGGCAGTG
TTCCTGCGCCGGTTGCATTCGATTCCTGTTTGTAATTGTCCTTTTAACAGCGATCGCGTATTTCGTCTCG
CTCAGGCGCAATCACGAATGAATAACGGTTTGGTTGATGCGAGTGATTTTGATGACGAGCGTAATGGCTG
GCCTGTTGAACAAGTCTGGAAAGAAATGCATAAACTTTTGCCATTCTCACCGGATTCAGTCGTCACTCAT
GGTGATTTCTCACTTGATAACCTTATTTTTGACGAGGGGAAATTAATAGGTTGTATTGATGTTGGACGAG
TCGGAATCGCAGACCGATACCAGGATCTTGCCATCCTATGGAACTGCCTCGGTGAGTTTTCTCCTTCATT
ACAGAAACGGCTTTTTCAAAAATATGGTATTGATAATCCTGATATGAATAAATTGCAGTTTCATTTGATG
CTCGATGAGTTTTTCTAATCAGAATTGGTTAATTGGTTGTAACACTGGCAGAGCATTACGCTGACTTGAC
GGGACGGCGCAAGCTCATGACCAAAATCCCTTAACGTGAGTTACGCGTCGTTCCACTGAGCGTCAGACCC
CGTAGAAAAGATCAAAGGATCTTCTTGAGATCCTTTTTTTCTGCGCGTAATCTGCTGCTTGCAAACAAAA
AAACCACCGCTACCAGCGGTGGTTTGTTTGCCGGATCAAGAGCTACCAACTCTTTTTCCGAAGGTAACTG
GCTTCAGCAGAGCGCAGATACCAAATACTGTTCTTCTAGTGTAGCCGTAGTTAGGCCACCACTTCAAGAA
CTCTGTAGCACCGCCTACATACCTCGCTCTGCTAATCCTGTTACCAGTGGCTGCTGCCAGTGGCGATAAG
TCGTGTCTTACCGGGTTGGACTCAAGACGATAGTTACCGGATAAGGCGCAGCGGTCGGGCTGAACGGGGG
GTTCGTGCACACAGCCCAGCTTGGAGCGAACGACCTACACCGAACTGAGATACCTACAGCGTGAGCTATG
AGAAAGCGCCACGCTTCCCGAAGGGAGAAAGGCGGACAGGTATCCGGTAAGCGGCAGGGTCGGAACAGGA
GAGCGCACGAGGGAGCTTCCAGGGGGAAACGCCTGGTATCTTTATAGTCCTGTCGGGTTTCGCCACCTCT
GACTTGAGCGTCGATTTTTGTGATGCTCGTCAGGGGGGCGGAGCCTATGGAAAAACGCCAGCAACGCGGC
CTTTTTACGGTTCCTGGCCTTTTGCTGGCCTTTTGCTCACATGTTCTTTCCTGCGTTATCCCCTGATTCT
GTGGATAACCGTATTACCGCCTTTGAGTGAGCTGATACCGCTCGCCGCAGCCGAACGACCGAGCGCAGCG
AGTCAGTGAGCGAGGAAGCGGAAGAGCGCCCAATACGCAAACCGCCTCTCCCCGCGCGTTGGCCGATTCA
TTAATGCAGCTGGCACGACAGGTTTCCCGACTGGAAAGCGGGCAGTGAGCGCAACGCAATTAATACGCGT
ACCGCTAGCCAGGAAGAGTTTGTAGAAACGCAAAAAGGCCATCCGTCAGGATGGCCTTCTGCTTAGTTTG
ATGCCTGGCAGTTTATGGCGGGCGTCCTGCCCGCCACCCTCCGGGCCGTTGCTTCACAACGTTCAAATCC
GCTCCCGGCGGATTTGTCCTACTCAGGAGAGCGTTCACCGACAAACAACAGATAAAACGAAAGGCCCAGT
CTTCCGACTGAGCCTTTCGTTTTATTTGATGCCTGGCAGTTCCCTACTCTCGCGTTAACGCTAGCATGGA
TGTTTTCCCAGTCACGACGTTGTAAAACGACGGCCAGTCTTAAGCTCGGGCCCCAAATAATGATTTTATT
TTGACTGATAGTGACCTGTTCGTTGCAACACATTGATGAGCAATGCTTTTTTATAATGCCAACTTTGTAC
AAAAAAGCAGGCTTAACCATGGCCAAGTTGACCAGTGCCGTTCCGGTGCTCACCGCGCGCGACGTCGCCG
GAGCGGTCGAGTTCTGGACCGACCGGCTCGGGTTCTCCCGGGACTTCGTGGAGGACGACTTCGCCGGTGT
GGTCCGGGACGACGTGACCCTGTTCATCAGCGCGGTCCAGGACCAGGTGGTGCCGGACAACACCCTGGCC
TGGGTGTGGGTGCGCGGCCTGGACGAGCTGTACGCCGAGTGGTCGGAGGTCGTGTCCACGAACTTCCGGG
ACGCCTCCGGGCCGGCCATGACCGAGATCGGCGAGCAGCCGTGGGGGCGGGAGTTCGCCCTGCGCGACCC
GGCCGGCAACTGCGTGCACTTCGTGGCCGAGGAGCAGGACTGACCGATACCCAGCTTTC
Features (pLannotate 1.2.2; 10 found; start..end, strand, type, name):
    107..125     -  promoter       T7 promoter: promoter for bacteriophage T7 RNA polymerase
    259..1068    +  CDS            KanR: aminoglycoside phosphotransferase; aph(3')-Ia; confers resistance to kanamycin in bacteria or G418 (Geneticin®) in eukaryotes
   1215..1803    +  rep_origin     ori: high-copy-number ColE1/pMB1/pBR322/pUC origin of replication
   1986..2078    +  CDS            lacI (fragment): lac repressor; lacI; The lac repressor binds to the lac operator to inhibit transcription in E. coli. This inhibition can be relieved by adding lactose or isopropyl-β-D-thiogalactopyranoside (IPTG).
   2133..2160    -  terminator     rrnB T2 terminator: transcription terminator T2 from the E. coli rrnB gene
   2292..2335    +  terminator     rrnB T1 terminator: Escherichia coli rrnB; transcription terminator T1 from the E. coli rrnB gene
   2382..2418    -  CDS            lacZα (fragment): LacZα fragment of β-galactosidase; lacZ fragment
   2434..2533    +  protein_bind   attL1: mutant version of attL; recombination site for the Gateway® LR reaction LR Clonase™
   2539..2913    +  CDS            BleoR: antibiotic-binding protein; Sh ble from Streptoalloteichus hindustanus; confers resistance to bleomycin, phleomycin, and Zeocin™
   2919..89      -  protein_bind   attL2 (across the origin): mutant version of attL; recombination site for the Gateway® LR reaction LR Clonase™
