[The description below was written by a language model from this plasmid's Addgene catalogue record and pLannotate feature annotations shown in this document.]
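Description:
pDONR221-Phelo is a Gateway entry clone built on the commercial pDONR221 donor backbone, carrying the Sh ble gene as a transferable drug-resistance module. The plasmid is about 2.9 kb, replicates at high copy in E. coli from a ColE1/pUC-type origin, and is selected with kanamycin through an aph(3')-Ia aminoglycoside phosphotransferase gene. Backbone remnants in the annotation include the rrnB T1 and T2 transcription terminators, which insulate the cloning region from read-through transcription, short lacI and lacZα fragments, and a T7 promoter next to the recombination cassette. M13 forward and reverse primer sites flank the insert for sequencing.

The payload is the 375 bp Sh ble coding sequence from Streptoalloteichus hindustanus, which encodes an antibiotic-binding protein conferring resistance to phleomycin, bleomycin and Zeocin. The catalogue entry describes the vector type in terms of attB1 and attB2, the sites used to introduce the insert by the BP reaction. In the resulting plasmid the annotated sites flanking the gene are attL1 and attL2, as expected for an entry clone ready for LR recombination into destination vectors. No eukaryotic promoter or untranslated regions accompany the open reading frame in the feature table, so expression of the marker depends on the regulatory context supplied by the recipient construct.

The stated purpose is Gateway-adapted transfer of the phleomycin resistance gene, and the associated publication concerns high-efficiency gene knockout strategies in Trypanosoma cruzi, suggesting use as a marker module when assembling knockout constructs. The repository notes a few differences between its own sequencing and the depositor's full sequence, which the depositor considers functionally unimportant.
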