Addgene plasmid #48995: pDONR221-Phelo
Purpose: Gateway adapted transfer of Phleomycin resistance gene
Depositing lab: Rick Tarleton. Depositing organization: University of Georgia. Publication: Evaluation of high efficiency gene knockout strategies for Trypanosoma cruzi. Xu D, Brandan CP, Basombrio MA, Tarleton RL. BMC Microbiol. 2009 May 11;9:90. doi: 10.1186/1471-2180-9-90. PubMed 19432966.
Backbone
  Vector backbone: pDONR221
  Backbone manufacturer: Life Technologies (Invitrogen)
  Backbone size w/o insert (bp): 2500
  Total vector size (bp): 2900
  Vector type: Gateway attB1 & attB2
  Selectable markers: Phleomycin
Growth in bacteria
  Bacterial resistance: Kanamycin, 50 μg/mL
  Growth temperature: 37°C
  Growth strain: DH5alpha
  Copy number: High Copy
Gene/Insert
  Gene/Insert name: Sh ble (alt name: Phelomycin resistance gene)
  Insert size (bp): 375
  Cloning method: Gateway Cloning
  Sequencing primers: 5′ M13 for; 3′ M13 rev
Terms and licenses: Academic/Nonprofit Terms; Industry Terms
Depositor comments: Please note that Addgene's sequencing results found a few differences when compared to the full plasmid sequence provided by the depositing laboratory. According to the depositing laboratory, these differences are not a concern for the function of the plasmid.
How to cite: pDONR221-Phelo was a gift from Rick Tarleton (Addgene plasmid # 48995 ; http://n2t.net/addgene:48995 ; RRID:Addgene_48995)
