>Addgene plasmid #48995 | pDONR221-Phelo | addgene partial sequence | sequence record 73586 | M13rev
ATAATGATTTTATTTTGACTGATAGTGACCTGTTCGTTGCAACAAATTGATAAGCAATGCTTTCTTATAA
TGCCAACTTTGTACAAGAAAGCTGGGTTCGGTCAGTACTGCTCCTCGGCCACGAAGTGCACGCAGTTGCC
GGCCGGGTCGCGCAGGGCGAACTCCCGCCCCCACGGCTGCTCGCCGATCTCGGTCATGGCCGGCCCGGAG
GCGTCCCGGAAGTTCGTGGACACGACCTCCGACCACTCGGCGTACAGCTCGTCCAGGCCGCGCACCCACA
CCCAGGCCAGGGTGTTGTCCGGCACCACCTGGTCCTGGACCGCGCTGATGAACAGGGTCACGTCGTCCCG
GACCACACCGGCGAAGTCGTCCTCCACGAAGTCCCGGGAGAACCCGAGCCGGTCGGTCCAGAACTCGACC
GCTCCGGCGACGTCGCGCGCGGTGAGCACCGGAACGGCACTGGTCAACTTGGCCATGGTAGCCTGCTTTT
TTGTACAAAGTTGGCATTATAAAAAAGCATTGCTCATCAATTTGTTGCAACGAACAGGTCACTATCAGTC
AAAATAAAATCATTATTTGGGGCCC
